Addgene plasmid #31106: OPN(-1206)-luc
Depositing lab: Gerhart Ryffel. Publication: Identification of target genes of the transcription factor HNF1beta and HNF1alpha in a human embryonic kidney cell line. Senkel S, Lucas B, Klein-Hitpass L, Ryffel GU. Biochim Biophys Acta. 2005 Dec 20. 1731(3):179-90. 10.1016/j.bbaexp.2005.10.003 PubMed 16297991.
Backbone
  Vector backbone: pGL3-Basic
  Backbone manufacturer: Promega
  Backbone size w/o insert (bp): 4800
  Vector type: Mammalian Expression, Luciferase
Growth in bacteria
  Bacterial resistance: Ampicillin, 100 μg/mL
  Growth temperature: 37°C
  Growth strain: DH5alpha
  Copy number: High Copy
Gene/Insert
  Gene/Insert name: osteopontin promoter (alt name: SPP1)
  Species: H. sapiens (human)
  Insert size (bp): 1300
  Mutation: promoter region -1206 to +87
  GenBank ID: NM_000582
  Entrez Gene: SPP1 (a.k.a. BNSP, BSPI, ETA-1, OPN)
  Cloning method: Restriction Enzyme; 5′ cloning site SacI (not destroyed); 3′ cloning site XhoI (not destroyed)
  Sequencing primers: 5′ n/a
Terms and licenses: Academic/Nonprofit Terms; Industry Terms: Not Available to Industry
Depositor comments: promoter luciferase reporter Please note that there are some small discrepancies between Addgene's quality control sequence and the assembled sequence from the depositor. These discrepancies should not affect the function of the plasmid.
How to cite: OPN(-1206)-luc was a gift from Gerhart Ryffel (Addgene plasmid # 31106 ; http://n2t.net/addgene:31106 ; RRID:Addgene_31106)
