[The description below was written by a language model from this plasmid's Addgene catalogue record and pLannotate feature annotations shown in this document.]
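Description:
OPN(-1206)-luc is a promoter–luciferase reporter plasmid built on the promoterless pGL3-Basic backbone for transfection into mammalian cells. It is maintained in E. coli as a high-copy plasmid through a ColE1/pUC-type origin and is selected with ampicillin via the β-lactamase gene and its native bla promoter. An f1 phage origin is also present, which would allow single-stranded DNA production. The short annotated fragments of lacZα, the tetracycline resistance gene and SV40 large T antigen are backbone remnants rather than functional genes.

The insert is a roughly 1.3 kb segment of the human osteopontin (SPP1/OPN) gene spanning positions -1206 to +87 relative to the transcription start. It was cloned between the SacI and XhoI sites, both retained, immediately upstream of the firefly luc+ coding sequence. The feature table does not annotate the promoter fragment itself, but the unannotated stretch preceding the luciferase CDS matches its expected size and position. Because the backbone supplies no eukaryotic promoter or enhancer, luciferase output depends on the activity of the cloned osteopontin regulatory region. Transcripts are terminated by the SV40 late polyadenylation signal downstream of luc+. A synthetic poly(A) signal and a transcriptional pause site from the human α2 globin gene sit upstream of the cloning region and limit spurious read-through from the vector that would otherwise raise background signal.

The associated publication concerns target genes of the transcription factors HNF1β and HNF1α in a human embryonic kidney cell line, so the reporter is presumably intended for testing how such factors regulate osteopontin promoter activity. The depositor notes small discrepancies between the repository's quality-control sequence and the assembled sequence, which are not expected to affect function.
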