Features (pLannotate 1.2.2; 11 found; start..end, strand, type, name):
   1356..3008    +  CDS            luciferase: firefly luciferase; luc+; enhanced luc+ version of the luciferase gene
   3049..3170    -  polyA_signal   SV40 poly(A) signal: SV40 polyadenylation signal
   3193..3261    -  CDS            large T antigen (fragment): large T antigen from SV40 (simian virus 40)
   3277..3409    +  CDS            TcR (fragment): tetracycline efflux protein; tet; confers resistance to tetracycline
   3589..4177    -  rep_origin     ori: high-copy-number ColE1/pMB1/pBR322/pUC origin of replication
   4348..5208    -  CDS            AmpR: β-lactamase; bla; confers resistance to ampicillin, carbenicillin, and related antibiotics
   5209..5313    -  promoter       AmpR promoter: bla
   5340..5768    +  rep_origin     f1 ori (sequence partly withheld): f1 bacteriophage origin of replication; arrow indicates direction of (+) strand synthesis
   5800..5867    -  CDS            lacZα (fragment): LacZα fragment of β-galactosidase; lacZ fragment
   5926..5974    +  polyA_signal   poly(A) signal: synthetic polyadenylation signal
   5988..6079    +  misc_feature   pause site: RNA polymerase II transcriptional pause signal from the human α2 globin gene
>Addgene plasmid #31106 | OPN(-1206)-luc | depositor full sequence | sequence record 14278 | Author sequence
GGTACCGAGCTCTGCTATCCCTGAATTCTGCTCTAATATTCGGACTTTCCCTGTAATTTTCTTTCATTCA
GACACCTTTTAAATACCTAGTAAAGTGTTTTTTAATACAGAAATTTTTAAAAATGTTTTTCTTTTTAAGT
GGCCTACTTTACATACCTTGGGAGAAAAACTAGAAAAAAAGATGATTCCAAAATCGAATCTGTTCCTTTA
GAAATGTGCAAAATTTCCTTATTGATGCATACAATTTAAAGATCTTACGTCTACTCTCATTTTAATAACC
TGTTCTTTTAAAGGACATTACAATTCGTGACTGCCTGCCCCTCTTAAAAATTTCATAATAGTTAACACAC
ATATAGTCCTTAAGATACGCAGAGCATTTGCATCTAATATGTGCTAAGCATTGCTAGTTTAACATACTAA
TTCATTTAAACCCCTCAAAAACCCCATGACCTAGGTAATAGTATTGCATTTCATGGATGAGGGAACAAGG
ATAGGTAGGCTGGGCGATTTGCCCAAGGTTGCACAGGTCAGCAGTGACACAGCGGAATTCAGAACCACGG
TCTGGCTCCTGAAGCAGCCCTCTCAAGCAGTCATCCTGCTCTCAGTCAGAAACTGCTTTACTTCTGCAAC
ATCTAGAATAAATTACCATTCTTCTATTTCATATAGAATTTTATATTTTAATGTCACTAGTGCCATTTGT
CTAAGTAACAAGCTACTGCATACTCGAAATCACAAAGCTAAGCTTGAGTAGTAAAGGACAGAGGCAAGTT
TTCTGAACTCCTTGCAGGCTTGAACAATAGCCTTCTGGCTCTTCAATAAGTACAATCATACAGGCAAGAG
TGGTTGCAGATATTACCTTTATGTTACTTAAACCGAAAGAAACAAAAATCCATTCTATTTAATTTTACAT
TAATGTTTTTCCCTACTTTCTCCCTTTTTCATGGGATCCCTAAGTGCTCTTCCTGGATGCTGAATGCCCA
TCCCGTAAATGAAAAAGCTAGTTAATGATATTGTACATAAGTAATGTTTTAACTGTAGATTGTGTGTGTG
CGTTTTTGTTTTTTTTTGTTTTAACCACAAAACCAGAGGGGGAAGTGTGGGAGCAGGTGGGCTGGGCAGT
GGCAGAAAACCTCATGACACAATCTCTCCGCCTCCCTGTGTTGGTGGAGGATGTCTGCAGCAGCATTTAA
ATTCTGGGAGGGCTTGGTTGTCAGCAGCAGCAGGAGGAGGCAGAGCACAGCATCGTCGGGACCAGACTCG
TCTCAGGCCAGTTGCAGCCTTCTCAGCCAAACGCCGACCCTCGAGATCTGCGATCTAAGTAAGCTTGGCA
TTCCGGTACTGTTGGTAAAGCCACCATGGAAGACGCCAAAAACATAAAGAAAGGCCCGGCGCCATTCTAT
CCGCTGGAAGATGGAACCGCTGGAGAGCAACTGCATAAGGCTATGAAGAGATACGCCCTGGTTCCTGGAA
CAATTGCTTTTACAGATGCACATATCGAGGTGGACATCACTTACGCTGAGTACTTCGAAATGTCCGTTCG
GTTGGCAGAAGCTATGAAACGATATGGGCTGAATACAAATCACAGAATCGTCGTATGCAGTGAAAACTCT
CTTCAATTCTTTATGCCGGTGTTGGGCGCGTTATTTATCGGAGTTGCAGTTGCGCCCGCGAACGACATTT
ATAATGAACGTGAATTGCTCAACAGTATGGGCATTTCGCAGCCTACCGTGGTGTTCGTTTCCAAAAAGGG
GTTGCAAAAAATTTTGAACGTGCAAAAAAAGCTCCCAATCATCCAAAAAATTATTATCATGGATTCTAAA
ACGGATTACCAGGGATTTCAGTCGATGTACACGTTCGTCACATCTCATCTACCTCCCGGTTTTAATGAAT
ACGATTTTGTGCCAGAGTCCTTCGATAGGGACAAGACAATTGCACTGATCATGAACTCCTCTGGATCTAC
TGGTCTGCCTAAAGGTGTCGCTCTGCCTCATAGAACTGCCTGCGTGAGATTCTCGCATGCCAGAGATCCT
ATTTTTGGCAATCAAATCATTCCGGATACTGCGATTTTAAGTGTTGTTCCATTCCATCACGGTTTTGGAA
TGTTTACTACACTCGGATATTTGATATGTGGATTTCGAGTCGTCTTAATGTATAGATTTGAAGAAGAGCT
GTTTCTGAGGAGCCTTCAGGATTACAAGATTCAAAGTGCGCTGCTGGTGCCAACCCTATTCTCCTTCTTC
GCCAAAAGCACTCTGATTGACAAATACGATTTATCTAATTTACACGAAATTGCTTCTGGTGGCGCTCCCC
TCTCTAAGGAAGTCGGGGAAGCGGTTGCCAAGAGGTTCCATCTGCCAGGTATCAGGCAAGGATATGGGCT
CACTGAGACTACATCAGCTATTCTGATTACACCCGAGGGGGATGATAAACCGGGCGCGGTCGGTAAAGTT
GTTCCATTTTTTGAAGCGAAGGTTGTGGATCTGGATACCGGGAAAACGCTGGGCGTTAATCAAAGAGGCG
AACTGTGTGTGAGAGGTCCTATGATTATGTCCGGTTATGTAAACAATCCGGAAGCGACCAACGCCTTGAT
TGACAAGGATGGATGGCTACATTCTGGAGACATAGCTTACTGGGACGAAGACGAACACTTCTTCATCGTT
GACCGCCTGAAGTCTCTGATTAAGTACAAAGGCTATCAGGTGGCTCCCGCTGAATTGGAATCCATCTTGC
TCCAACACCCCAACATCTTCGACGCAGGTGTCGCAGGTCTTCCCGACGATGACGCCGGTGAACTTCCCGC
CGCCGTTGTTGTTTTGGAGCACGGAAAGACGATGACGGAAAAAGAGATCGTGGATTACGTCGCCAGTCAA
GTAACAACCGCGAAAAAGTTGCGCGGAGGAGTTGTGTTTGTGGACGAAGTACCGAAAGGTCTTACCGGAA
AACTCGACGCAAGAAAAATCAGAGAGATCCTCATAAAGGCCAAGAAGGGCGGAAAGATCGCCGTGTAATT
CTAGAGTCGGGGCGGCCGGCCGCTTCGAGCAGACATGATAAGATACATTGATGAGTTTGGACAAACCACA
ACTAGAATGCAGTGAAAAAAATGCTTTATTTGTGAAATTTGTGATGCTATTGCTTTATTTGTAACCATTA
TAAGCTGCAATAAACAAGTTAACAACAACAATTGCATTCATTTTATGTTTCAGGTTCAGGGGGAGGTGTG
GGAGGTTTTTTAAAGCAAGTAAAACCTCTACAAATGTGGTAAAATCGATAAGGATCCGTCGACCGATGCC
CTTGAGAGCCTTCAACCCAGTCAGCTCCTTCCGGTGGGCGCGGGGCATGACTATCGTCGCCGCACTTATG
ACTGTCTTCTTTATCATGCAACTCGTAGGACAGGTGCCGGCAGCGCTCTTCCGCTTCCTCGCTCACTGAC
TCGCTGCGCTCGGTCGTTCGGCTGCGGCGAGCGGTATCAGCTCACTCAAAGGCGGTAATACGGTTATCCA
CAGAATCAGGGGATAACGCAGGAAAGAACATGTGAGCAAAAGGCCAGCAAAAGGCCAGGAACCGTAAAAA
GGCCGCGTTGCTGGCGTTTTTCCATAGGCTCCGCCCCCCTGACGAGCATCACAAAAATCGACGCTCAAGT
CAGAGGTGGCGAAACCCGACAGGACTATAAAGATACCAGGCGTTTCCCCCTGGAAGCTCCCTCGTGCGCT
CTCCTGTTCCGACCCTGCCGCTTACCGGATACCTGTCCGCCTTTCTCCCTTCGGGAAGCGTGGCGCTTTC
TCATAGCTCACGCTGTAGGTATCTCAGTTCGGTGTAGGTCGTTCGCTCCAAGCTGGGCTGTGTGCACGAA
CCCCCCGTTCAGCCCGACCGCTGCGCCTTATCCGGTAACTATCGTCTTGAGTCCAACCCGGTAAGACACG
ACTTATCGCCACTGGCAGCAGCCACTGGTAACAGGATTAGCAGAGCGAGGTATGTAGGCGGTGCTACAGA
GTTCTTGAAGTGGTGGCCTAACTACGGCTACACTAGAAGAACAGTATTTGGTATCTGCGCTCTGCTGAAG
CCAGTTACCTTCGGAAAAAGAGTTGGTAGCTCTTGATCCGGCAAACAAACCACCGCTGGTAGCGGTGGTT
TTTTTGTTTGCAAGCAGCAGATTACGCGCAGAAAAAAAGGATCTCAAGAAGATCCTTTGATCTTTTCTAC
GGGGTCTGACGCTCAGTGGAACGAAAACTCACGTTAAGGGATTTTGGTCATGAGATTATCAAAAAGGATC
TTCACCTAGATCCTTTTAAATTAAAAATGAAGTTTTAAATCAATCTAAAGTATATATGAGTAAACTTGGT
CTGACAGTTACCAATGCTTAATCAGTGAGGCACCTATCTCAGCGATCTGTCTATTTCGTTCATCCATAGT
TGCCTGACTCCCCGTCGTGTAGATAACTACGATACGGGAGGGCTTACCATCTGGCCCCAGTGCTGCAATG
ATACCGCGAGACCCACGCTCACCGGCTCCAGATTTATCAGCAATAAACCAGCCAGCCGGAAGGGCCGAGC
GCAGAAGTGGTCCTGCAACTTTATCCGCCTCCATCCAGTCTATTAATTGTTGCCGGGAAGCTAGAGTAAG
TAGTTCGCCAGTTAATAGTTTGCGCAACGTTGTTGCCATTGCTACAGGCATCGTGGTGTCACGCTCGTCG
TTTGGTATGGCTTCATTCAGCTCCGGTTCCCAACGATCAAGGCGAGTTACATGATCCCCCATGTTGTGCA
AAAAAGCGGTTAGCTCCTTCGGTCCTCCGATCGTTGTCAGAAGTAAGTTGGCCGCAGTGTTATCACTCAT
GGTTATGGCAGCACTGCATAATTCTCTTACTGTCATGCCATCCGTAAGATGCTTTTCTGTGACTGGTGAG
TACTCAACCAAGTCATTCTGAGAATAGTGTATGCGGCGACCGAGTTGCTCTTGCCCGGCGTCAATACGGG
ATAATACCGCGCCACATAGCAGAACTTTAAAAGTGCTCATCATTGGAAAACGTTCTTCGGGGCGAAAACT
CTCAAGGATCTTACCGCTGTTGAGATCCAGTTCGATGTAACCCACTCGTGCACCCAACTGATCTTCAGCA
TCTTTTACTTTCACCAGCGTTTCTGGGTGAGCAAAAACAGGAAGGCAAAATGCCGCAAAAAAGGGAATAA
GGGCGACACGGAAATGTTGAATACTCATACTCTTCCTTTTTCAATATTATTGAAGCATTTATCAGGGTTA
TTGTCTCATGAGCGGATACATATTTGAATGTATTTAGAAAAATAAACAAATAGGGGTTCCGCGCACATTT
CCCCGAAAAGTGCCACCTG
[124 nt withheld, positions 5340-5463]
C
[91 nt withheld, positions 5465-5555]
A
[49 nt withheld, positions 5557-5605]
CCTTTGACGTTGGAGTCCACGTTCTTT
[37 nt withheld, positions 5633-5669]
ACCCTATCTCGGTCTATTCTTTTGATTTATAAGGGATTTTGCCGATTTCGGCCTATTGGTTAAAAAATGA
GCTGATTTAACAAAAATTTAACGCGAATTTTAACAAAATATTAACGCTTACAATTTGCCATTCGCCATTC
AGGCTGCGCAACTGTTGGGAAGGGCGATCGGTGCGGGCCTCTTCGCTATTACGCCAGCCCAAGCTACCAT
GATAAGTAAGTAATATTAAGGTACGGGAGGTACTTGGAGCGGCCGCAATAAAATATCTTTATTTTCATTA
CATCTGTGTGTTGGTTTTTTGTGTGAATCGATAGTACTAACATACGCTCTCCATCAAAACAAAACGAAAC
AAAACAAACTAGCAAAATAGGCTGTCCCCAGTGCAAGTGCAGGTGCCAGAACATTTCTCTATCGATA
