>Addgene plasmid #31106 | OPN(-1206)-luc | addgene partial sequence | sequence record 37201 | LucNRev 5'-CCTTATGCAGTTGCTCTCC-3'
CGCGGAGANGGCGCCGGGCCTTTCTTTATGTTTTTGGCGTCTTCCATGGTGGCTTTACCAACAGTACCGG
AATGCCAAGCTTACTTAGATCGCAGATCTCGAGGGTCGGCGTTTGGCTGAGAAGGCTGCAACTGGCCTGA
GACGAGTCTGGTCCCGACGATGCTGTGCTCTGCCTCCTCCTGCTGCTGCTGACAACCAAGCCCTCCCAGA
ATTTAAATGCTGCTGCAGACATCCTCCACCAACACAGGGAGGCGGCGAGATTGTGTCATGAGGTTTTCTG
CCACTGCCCAGCCCACCTGCTCCCACACTTCCCCCTCTGGTTTTGTGGTTAAAACAAAAAAAAACCAAAA
ACGCACACACACAATCTACAGTTAAAACATTACTTATGTACAATATCATTAACTAGCTTTTTCATTTACG
GGATGGGCATTCAGCATCCAGGAAGAGCACTTAGGGATCCCATGAAAAAGGGAGAAAGTAGGGAAAAACA
TTAATGTAAAATTAAATAGGATGGATTTTTGTTTCTTTCGGTTTAAGTAACATAAAGGTAATATCTGCAA
CCACTCTTGCCTGTATGATTGTACTTATTGAAGAGCCAGAAGGCTATTGTTCAAGCCTGCAAGGAGTTCA
GAAAACTTGCCTCTGTCCTTTACTACTCAAGCTTAGCTTTGTGATTTCGAGTATGCAGTAGCTTGTTACT
TAGACAAATGGCACTAGTGACATTAAAATATAAAATTCTATATGAAATAGAAGAATGGTAATTTATTCAA
GATGTTGCAGAAGTAAAGCAGTTTCTGACTGAGAGCAGGATGACTGCTTGAGAGGGCTGCTTCAGGAGCC
AGACCGTGGTTCTGAATTCCGCTGTGTCACTGCTGACCTG
